>Addgene plasmid #204292 | pJAT7 | addgene full sequence | sequence record 405844 | Addgene NGS Result
GGGGTACAGTCTATGCCTCGGGCATCCAAGCAGCAAGCGCGTTACGCCGTGGGTCGATGTTTGATGTTAT
GGAGCAGCAACGATGTTACGCAGCAGGGCAGTCGCCCTAAAACAAAGTTAAACATCATGGGGGAAGCGGT
GATCGCCGAAGTATCGACTCAACTATCAGAGGTAGTTGGCGTCATCGAGCGCCATCTCGAACCGACGTTG
CTGGCCGTACATTTGTACGGCTCCGCAGTGGATGGCGGCCTGAAGCCACACAGTGATATTGATTTGCTGG
TTACGGTGACCGTAAGGCTTGATGAAACAACGCGGCGAGCTTTGATCAACGACCTTTTGGAAACTTCGGC
TTCCCCTGGAGAGAGCGAGATTCTCCGCGCTGTAGAAGTCACCATTGTTGTGCACGACGACATCATTCCG
TGGCGTTATCCAGCTAAGCGCGAACTGCAATTTGGAGAATGGCAGCGCAATGACATTCTTGCAGGTATCT
TCGAGCCAGCCACGATCGACATTGATCTGGCTATCTTGCTGACAAAAGCAAGAGAACATAGCGTTGCCTT
GGTAGGTCCAGCGGCGGAGGAACTCTTTGATCCGGTTCCTGAACAGGATCTATTTGAGGCGCTAAATGAA
ACCTTAACGCTATGGAACTCGCCGCCCGACTGGGCTGGCGATGAGCGAAATGTAGTGCTTACGTTGTCCC
GCATTTGGTACAGCGCAGTAACCGGCAAAATCGCGCCGAAGGATGTCGCTGCCGACTGGGCAATGGAGCG
CCTGCCGGCCCAGTATCAGCCCGTCATACTTGAAGCTAGACAGGCTTATCTTGGACAAGAAGAAGATCGC
TTGGCCTCGCGCGCAGATCAGTTGGAAGAATTTGTCCACTACGTGAAAGGCGAGATCACCAAGGTAGTCG
GCAAATAATGTCTAGCTAGAAATTCGTTCAAGCCGACGCCGCTTCGCGGCGCGGCTTAACTCAAGCGTTA
GATGCACTAAGCACATAATTGCTCACAGCCAAACTATCAGGTCAAGTCTGCTTTTATTATTTTTAAGCGT
GCATAATAAGCCCTACACAAATTGGGAGATATATCATGCATGACCAAAATCCCTTAACGTGAGTTTTCGT
TCCACTGAGCGTCAGACCCCGTAGAAAAGATCAAAGGATCTTCTTGAGATCCTTTTTTTCTGCGCGTAAT
CTGCTGCTTGCAAACAAAAAAACCACCGCTACCAGCGGTGGTTTGTTTGCCGGATCAAGAGCTACCAACT
CTTTTTCCGAAGGTAACTGGCTTCAGCAGAGCGCAGATACCAAATACTGTCCTTCTAGTGTAGCCGTAGT
TAGGCCACCACTTCAAGAACTCTGTAGCACCGCCTACATACCTCGCTCTGCTAATCCTGTTACCAGTGGC
TGCTGCCAGTGGCGATAAGTCGTGTCTTACCGGGTTGGACTCAAGACGATAGTTACCGGATAAGGCGCAG
CGGTCGGGCTGAACGGGGGGTTCGTGCACACAGCCCAGCTTGGAGCGAACGACCTACACCGAACTGAGAT
ACCTACAGCGTGAGCTATGAGAAAGCGCCACGCTTCCCGAAGGGAGAAAGGCGGACAGGTATCCGGTAAG
CGGCAGGGTCGGAACAGGAGAGCGCACGAGGGAGCTTCCAGGGGGAAACGCCTGGTATCTTTATAGTCCT
GTCGGGTTTCGCCACCTCTGACTTGAGCGTCGATTTTTGTGATGCTCGTCAGGGGGGCGGAGCCTATGGA
AAAACGCCAGCAACGCGGCCTTTTTACGGTTCCTGGCCTTTTGCTGGCCTTTTGCTCACATGTTCTTTCC
TGCGTTATCCCCTGATTCTGTGGATAACCGTATTACCGCCTTTGAGTGAGCTGATACCGCTCGCCGCAGC
CGAACGACCGAGCGCAGCGAGTCAGTGAGCGAGGAAATCGTCACCTGCAGGAAGGTTTAAACGCATTTAG
GTGACACTATAGAAGTGTGTATCGCTCGAGGGATCCGAATTCGAAGTCTTGGTACGGAGGGGATCCGATC
GACAAGCCGAACATATGGGTTTTTTGCTCACCTGTGATTGCTCCTACTCAAATACAAAAACATCAAATTT
TCTGTCAATAAAGCATATTTATTTATATTTATTTTACAGGAAAGAATTCCTTTTAAAGTGTATTTTAACC
TATAATGAAAAACGATTAAAAAAAATACATAAAATAATTCGAAAATTTTTGAATAGCCCAGGTTGATAAA
AATTCATTTCATACGTTTTATAACTTATGCCCCTAAGTATTTTTTGACCATAGTGTTTCAATTCTACATT
AATTTTACAGAGTAGAATGAAACGCCACCTACTCAGCCAAGAGGCGAAAAGGTTAGCTCGCCAAGCAGAG
AGGGCGCCAGTGCTCACTACTTTTTATAATTCTCAACTTCTTTTTCCAGACTCAGTTCGTATATATAGAC
CTATTTTCAATTTAACGTCGGGGCCTCAACTTTGTATAATAAAGTTGAACGAGAAACGTAAAATGATATA
AATATCAATATATTAAATTAGATTTTGCATAAAAAACAGACTACATAATACTGTAAAACACAACATATCC
AGTCACTATGGGCCGCATTAGGCACCCCAGGCTTTACACTTTATGCTTCCGGCTCGTATAATGTGTGGAT
TTTGAGTTAGGATCCGTCGAGATTTTCAGGAGCTACGCGGAACCCCTATTTGTTTATTTTTCTAAATACA
TTCAAATATGTATCCGCTCATGAGACAATAACCCTGATAAATGCTTCAATAATATTGAAAAAGGAAGAGT
ATGAGTATTCAACATTTCCGTGTCGCCCTTATTCCCTTTTTTGCGGCATTTTGCCTTCCTGTTTTTGCTC
ACCCAGAAACGCTGGTGAAAGTAAAAGATGCTGAAGATCAGTTGGGTGCACGAGTGGGTTACATCGAACT
GGATCTCAACAGCGGTAAGATCCTTGAGAGTTTTCGCCCCGAAGAACGTTTTCCAATGATGAGCACTTTT
AAAGTTCTGCTATGTGGCGCGGTATTATCCCGTATTGACGCCGGGCAAGAGCAACTCGGTCGCCGCATAC
ACTATTCTCAGAATGACTTGGTTGAGTACTCACCAGTCACAGAAAAGCATCTTACGGATGGCATGACAGT
AAGAGAATTATGCAGTGCTGCCATAACCATGAGTGATAACACTGCGGCCAACTTACTTCTGACAACGATC
GGAGGACCGAAGGAGCTAACCGCTTTTTTGCACAACATGGGGGATCATGTAACTCGCCTTGATCGTTGGG
AACCGGAGCTGAATGAAGCCATACCAAACGACGAGCGTGACACCACGATGCCTGTAGCAATGGCAACAAC
GTTGCGCAAACTATTAACTGGCGAACTACTTACTCTAGCTTCCCGGCAACAATTAATAGACTGGATGGAG
GCGGATAAAGTTGCAGGACCACTTCTGCGCTCGGCCCTTCCGGCTGGCTGGTTTATTGCTGATAAATCTG
GAGCCGGTGAGCGTGGGTCCCGCGGTATCATTGCAGCACTGGGGCCAGATGGTAAGCCCTCCCGTATCGT
AGTTATCTACACGACGGGGAGTCAGGCAACTATGGATGAACGAAATAGACAGATCGCTGAGATAGGTGCC
TCACTGATTAAGCATTGGTAATGGATCCGGCTTACTAAAAGCCAGATAACAGTATGCGTATTTGCGCGCT
GATTTTTGCGGTATAAGAATATATACTGATATGTATACCCGAAGTATGTCAAAAAGAGGTATGCTATGAA
GCAGCGTATTACAGTGACAGTTGACAGCGACAGCTATCAGTTGCTCAAGGCATATATGATGTCAATATCT
CCGGTCTGGTAAGCACAACCATGCAGAATGAAGCCCGTCGTCTGCGTGCCGAACGCTGGAAAGCGGAAAA
TCAGGAAGGGATGGCTGAGGTCGCCCGGTTTATTGAAATGAACGGCTCTTTTGCTGACGAGAACAGGGGC
TGGTGAAATGCAGTTTAAGGTTTACACCTATAAAAGAGAGAGCCGTTATCGTCTGTTTGTGGATGTACAG
AGTGATATTATCGATACACCGGGCCGTCGCATGGTTATTCCACTTGCGTCTGCGCGCTTGCTCTCAGATA
AAGTCTCCCGTGAACTTTACCCGGTGGTGCATATCGGGGATGAAAGCTGGCGCATGATGACCACCGATAT
GGCCAGTGTGCCGGTTTCCGTTATCGGGGAAGAAGTGGCTGATCTCAGCCACCGCGAAAATGACATCAAA
AACGCCATTAACCTGATGTTCTGGGGAATATAATGTCAGGCTCCCTTATACACAGCCAGTCTGCACGTCG
CATAGTGACTGGATATGTTGTGTTTTACAGTATTATGTAGTCTGTTTTTTATGCAAAATCTAATTTAATA
TATTGATATTTATATCATTTTACGTTTCTCGTTCAACTTTTCTATACAAAGTTGTCCAGCTGTACTGACG
GACACACCGAAGCCCCGGCGGCAACCCTCAGCGGATGCCCCGGGGCTTCACGTTTTCCCAGGTCAGAAGC
GGTTTTCGGGAGTAGTGCCCCAACTGGGGTAACCTTTGAGTTCTCTCAGTTGGGGGCGTAGGGTCGCCGA
CATGACACAAGGGGTTGTGACCGGGGTGGACACGTACGCGGGTGCTTACGACCGTCAGTCGCGCGAGCGC
GAGGTTGCTTAAGAATAAGTAATTCTTAAGCAACCATTACGCCAAGCTTGCATGCAGGCCTCTGCAGTCG
ACGGGCCCGGGATCCGATCGACAAGCCGAACATATGGGCGCGCCGGGATCTAATTCAATTAGAGACTAAT
TCAATTAGAGCTAATTCAATTAGGATCCAAGCTTATCGATTTCGAACCCTCGACCGCCGGAGTATAAATA
GAGGCGCTTCGTCTACGGAGCGACAATTCAATTCAAACAAGCAAAGTGAACACGTCGCTAAGCGAAAGCT
AAGCAAATAAACAAGCGCAGCTGAACAAGCTAAACAATCGGGGTACCGCTAGAGTCGACGGTACCGCGGG
CCCGGGATCCACCGGTCGCCACCATGGTGCGCTCCTCCAAGAACGTCATCAAGGAGTTCATGCGCTTCAA
GGTGCGCATGGAGGGCACCGTGAACGGCCACGAGTTCGAGATCGAGGGCGAGGGCGAGGGCCGCCCCTAC
GAGGGCCACAACACCGTGAAGCTGAAGGTGACCAAGGGCGGCCCCCTGCCCTTCGCCTGGGACATCCTGT
CCCCCCAGTTCCAGTACGGCTCCAAGGTGTACGTGAAGCACCCCGCCGACATCCCCGACTACAAGAAGCT
GTCCTTCCCCGAGGGCTTCAAGTGGGAGCGCGTGATGAATTTCGAAGATGGTGGAGTTGTCACAGTCACA
CAAGATTCTTCGCTCCAAGATGGTTGTTTTATTTACAAAGTGAAATTTATTGGAGTCAATTTTCCGTCGG
ATGGACCGGTTATGCAAAAGAAAACAATGGGTTGGGAAGCATCGACGGAACGTCTGTATCCACGAGATGG
AGTTTTGAAAGGCGAAATTCACAAAGCTCTTAAACTCAAAGATGGCGGACATTACCTTGTAGAATTTAAA
AGCATTTATATGGCTAAGAAACCGGTCCAACTCCCTGGATATTATTATGTCGATTCGAAACTGGATATTA
CTTCACATAACGAAGATTATACGATAGTTGAGCAATATGAACGCACTGAAGGTCGTCACCATCTCTTTCT
CTAAAGATCATAATCAGCCATACCACATTTGTAGAGGTTTTACTTGCTTTAAAAAACCTCCCACACCTCC
CCCTGAACCTGAAACATAAAATGAATGCAATTGTTGTTGTTAACTTGTTTATTGCAGCTTATAATGGTTA
CAAATAAAGCAATAGCATCACAAATTTCACAAATAAAGCATTTTTTTCACTGCATTCTAGTTGTGGTTTG
TCCAAACTCATCAATGTATCTTATCATGTCTGGATCGATGGCGCGCCTCCGGAACATAATGGTGCATCTA
GATGCATTCGCGAGGTACCGAGCTCGAATTCACTGGGGTTGCTTAAGAATAAGTAATTCTTAAGCAACCC
AACTTTGTATACAAAAGTTGAACGAGAAACGTAAAATGATATAAATATCAATATATTAAATTAGATTTTG
CATAAAAAACAGACTACATAATACTGTAAAACACAACATATCCAGTCACTATGGGCCGCATTAGGCACCC
CAGGCTTTACACTTTATGCTTCCGGCTCGTATAATGTGTGGATTTTGAGTTAGGATCCGTCGAGATTTTC
AGGAGCTAAGGAAGCTAAAATGGAGAAAAAAATCACTGGATATACCACCGTTGATATATCCCAATGGCAT
CGTAAAGAACATTTTGAGGCATTTCAGTCAGTTGCTCAATGTACCTATAACCAGACCGTTCAGCTGGATA
TTACGGCCTTTTTAAAGACCGTAAAGAAAAATAAGCACAAGTTTTATCCGGCCTTTATTCACATTCTTGC
CCGCCTGATGAATGCTCATCCGGAATTCCGTATGGCAATGAAAGACGGTGAGCTGGTGATATGGGATAGT
GTTCACCCTTGTTACACCGTTTTCCATGAGCAAACTGAAACGTTTTCATCGCTCTGGAGTGAATACCACG
ACGATTTCCGGCAGTTTCTACACATATATTCGCAAGATGTGGCGTGTTACGGTGAAAACCTGGCCTATTT
CCCTAAAGGGTTTATTGAGAATATGTTTTTCGTGTCAGCCAATCCCTGGGTGAGTTTCACCAGTTTTGAT
TTAAACGTGGCCAATATGGACAACTTCTTCGCCCCCGTTTTCACCATGGGCAAATATTATACGCAAGGCG
ACAAGGTGCTGATGCCGCTGGCGATTCAGGTTCATCATGCCGTTTGTGATGGCTTCCATGTCGGCAGAAT
GCTTAATGAATTACAACAGTACTGCGATGAGTGGCAGGGCGGGGCGTAAACGCGTGGCACATATACCTGC
CGTTCACTATTATTTAGTGAAATGAGATATTATGATATTTTCTGAATTGTGATTAAAAAGGCAACTTTAT
GCCCATGCAACAGAAACTATAAAAAATACAGAGAATGAAAAGAAACAGATAGATTTTTTAGTTCTTTAGG
CCCGTAGTCTGCAAATCCTTTTATGATTTTCTATCAAACAAAAGAGGAAAATAGACCAGTTGCAATCCAA
ACGAGAGTCTAATAGAATGAGGTCGAAAAGTAAATCGCGCGGGTTTGTTACTGATAAAGCAGGCAAGACC
TAAAATGTGTAAAGGGCAAAGTGTATACTTTGGCGTCACCCCTTACATATTTTAGGTCTTTTTTTATTGT
GCGTAACTAACTTGCCATCTTCAAACAGGAGGGCTGGAAGAAGCAGACCGCTAACACAGTACATAAAAAA
GGAGACATGAACGATGAACATCAAAAAGTTTGCAAAACAAGCAACAGTATTAACCTTTACTACCGCACTG
CTGGCAGGAGGCGCAACTCAAGCGTTTGCGAAAGAAACGAACCAAAAGCCATATAAGGAAACATACGGCA
TTTCCCATATTACACGCCATGATATGCTGCAAATCCCTGAACAGCAAAAAAATGAAAAATATCAAGTTCC
TGAATTCGATTCGTCCACAATTAAAAATATCTCTTCTGCAAAAGGCCTGGACGTTTGGGACAGCTGGCCA
TTACAAAACGCTGACGGCACTGTCGCAAACTATCACGGCTACCACATCGTCTTTGCATTAGCCGGAGATC
CTAAAAATGCGGATGACACATCGATTTACATGTTCTATCAAAAAGTCGGCGAAACTTCTATTGACAGCTG
GAAAAACGCTGGCCGCGTCTTTAAAGACAGCGACAAATTCGATGCAAATGATTCTATCCTAAAAGACCAA
ACACAAGAATGGTCAGGTTCAGCCACATTTACATCTGACGGAAAAATCCGTTTATTCTACACTGATTTCT
CCGGTAAACATTACGGCAAACAAACACTGACAACTGCACAAGTTAACGTATCAGCATCAGACAGCTCTTT
GAACATCAACGGTGTAGAGGATTATAAATCAATCTTTGACGGTGACGGAAAAACGTATCAAAATGTACAG
CAGTTCATCGATGAAGGCAACTACAGCTCAGGCGACAACCATACGCTGAGAGATCCTCACTACGTAGAAG
ATAAAGGCCACAAATACTTAGTATTTGAAGCAAACACTGGAACTGAAGATGGCTACCAAGGCGAAGAATC
TTTATTTAACAAAGCATACTATGGCAAAAGCACATCATTCTTCCGTCAAGAAAGTCAAAAACTTCTGCAA
AGCGATAAAAAACGCACGGCTGAGTTAGCAAACGGCGCTCTCGGTATGATTGAGCTAAACGATGATTACA
CACTGAAAAAAGTGATGAAACCGCTGATTGCATCTAACACAGTAACAGATGAAATTGAACGCGCGAACGT
CTTTAAAATGAACGGCAAATGGTACCTGTTCACTGACTCCCGCGGATCAAAAATGACGATTGACGGCATT
ACGTCTAACGATATTTACATGCTTGGTTATGTTTCTAATTCTTTAACTGGCCCATACAAGCCGCTGAACA
AAACTGGCCTTGTGTTAAAAATGGATCTTGATCCTAACGATGTAACCTTTACTTACTCACACTTCGCTGT
ACCTCAAGCGAAAGGAAACAATGTCGTGATTACAAGCTATATGACAAACAGAGGATTCTACGCAGACAAA
CAATCAACGTTTGCGCCAAGCTTCCTGCTGAACATCAAAGGCAAGAAAACATCTGTTGTCAAAGACAGCA
TCCTTGAACAAGGACAATTAACAGTTAACAAATAAATGTCAGGCTCCCTTATACACAGCCAGTCTGCACG
TCGCATAGTGACTGGATATGTTGTGTTTTACAGTATTATGTAGTCTGTTTTTTATGCAAAATCTAATTTA
ATATATTGATATTTATATCATTTTACGTTTCTCGTTCAACTTTTTAATACAAAGTTGCCTCCGGAACATA
ATGGTGCATCTAGATGCCCATTCCTGTAGACTTCTTAATTAAGACGTCAGAATTCTCGAGGCGGCCGCAT
GTGAGTCTCCCTATAGTGAGTCGTATTAATTTCGCGGGCGCGTCAGCGGGAGAGCCGTTGTAAGGCGGCA
GACTTTGCTCATGTTACCGATGCTATTCGGAAGAACGGCAACTAAGCTGCCGGGTTTGAAACACGGATGA
TCTCGCGGAGGGTAGCATGTTGATTGTAACGATGACAGAGCGTTGCTGCCTGTGATCAATTCGGGCACGA
ACCCAGTGGACATAAGCCTGTTCGGTTCGTAAGCTGTAATGCAAGTAGCGTATGCGCTCACGCAACTGGT
CCAGAACCTTGACCGAACGCAGCGGTGGTAACGGCGCAGTGGCGGTTTTCATGGCTTGTTATGACTGTTT
TTTT
Features (pLannotate 1.2.2; 31 found; start..end, strand, type, name):
     64..120     +  CDS            GmR (fragment): gentamycin acetyltransferase; aacC1; confers resistance to gentamycin
    131..918     +  CDS            SmR (fragment): aminoglycoside adenylyltransferase (Murphy, 1985); aadA; confers resistance to spectinomycin and streptomycin
   1164..1752    +  rep_origin     ori: high-copy-number ColE1/pMB1/pBR322/pUC origin of replication
   1955..1973    +  promoter       SP6 promoter: promoter for bacteriophage SP6 RNA polymerase
   2050..2470    +  promoter       dU6-3 promoter: RNA polymerase III promoter for Drosophila U6-3 snRNA (Port et al., 2014)
   2477..2600    +  protein_bind   attR3: mutant version of attR; recombination site for the Gateway® LR reaction LR Clonase™
   2623..2653    +  promoter       lac UV5 promoter: E. coli lac promoter with an "up" mutation
   2677..2694    +  promoter       cat promoter (fragment): promoter of the E. coli cat gene encoding chloramphenicol acetyltransferase
   2696..2800    +  promoter       AmpR promoter: bla
   2801..3661    +  CDS            AmpR: β-lactamase; bla; confers resistance to ampicillin, carbenicillin, and related antibiotics
   3662..3744    +  intron         PDK intron (fragment): pdk; modified pyruvate orthophosphate dikinase intron from Flaveria trinervia 3.0
   3835..3993    +  CDS            ccdA (fragment): CCDA_ECO57 - Also known as H, letA. Experimental evidence at protein level: Swiss-Prot protein existence level 1. Antitoxin component of a type II toxin-antitoxin (TA) system which inhibits the post-segregational killing (PSK) of plasmid-free cells, also referred to as a plasmid addiction system. Binds to and blocks the activity of CcdB; will also remove bound CcdB protein from the CcdB-GyrA complex by forming a CcdA-CcdB complex, a process termed rejuvenation. Functions as a transcriptional corepressor for the ccdAB operon, repression also requires CcdB (By similarity). From Escherichia coli
   3998..4300    +  CDS            ccdB: CCDB_ECOLI - Also known as G, letB, letD. Experimental evidence at protein level: Swiss-Prot protein existence level 1. Toxic component of a type II toxin-antitoxin (TA) system, functioning in plasmid maintainence. Responsible for the post- segregational killing (PSK) of plasmid-free cells, also referred to as a plasmid addiction system. Half-life of over 2 hours. Cell killing by CcdB is accompanied by filamentation, defects in chromosome and plasmid segregation, defects in cell division, formation of anucleate cells, decreased DNA synthesis and plasmid loss. Interferes with the activity of DN
   4341..4450    -  protein_bind   attR2 (fragment): mutant version of attR; recombination site for the Gateway® LR reaction LR Clonase™
   4444..4464    -  protein_bind   attB4: mutant version of attB; core recombination site for the Gateway® BP reaction BP Clonase™
   4537..4636    +  protein_bind   phage φC31 attP: attachment site of phage φC31 phage φC31 integrase
   4887..5009    +  promoter       hsp70 promoter (fragment): Drosophila melanogaster hsp70Bb promoter
   5023..5056    +  misc_feature   MCS (fragment): multiple cloning site
   5070..5741    +  CDS            DsRed: DsRed is a basic (constitutively fluorescent) red fluorescent protein published in 1999, derived from Discosoma sp..
   5746..5829    +  CDS            large T antigen (fragment): large T antigen from SV40 (simian virus 40)
   5852..5986    +  polyA_signal   SV40 poly(A) signal: SV40 polyadenylation signal
   6034..6051    -  misc_feature   MCS (fragment): pUC18/19 multiple cloning site
   6090..6213    +  protein_bind   attR5: mutant version of attR; recombination site for the Gateway® LR reaction LR Clonase™
   6236..6266    +  promoter       lac UV5 promoter: E. coli lac promoter with an "up" mutation
   6290..6319    +  promoter       cat promoter (fragment): promoter of the E. coli cat gene encoding chloramphenicol acetyltransferase
   6320..6976    +  CDS            cat: CAT_ECOLX - Experimental evidence at protein level: Swiss-Prot protein existence level 1. This enzyme is an effector of chloramphenicol resistance in bacteria. From Escherichia coli. This protein is used as a marker in many commonly used cloning vectors, such as pACYC184.
   6988..7433    +  promoter       sacB promoter: sacR; sacB promoter and control region
   7434..8855    +  CDS            SacB: secreted levansucrase that renders bacterial growth sensitive to sucrose; Bacillus subtilis sacB; negative selection marker
   8894..9017    -  protein_bind   attR6: mutant version of attR; recombination site for the Gateway® LR reaction LR Clonase™
   9110..9128    -  promoter       T7 promoter: promoter for bacteriophage T7 RNA polymerase
   9319..9342    +  promoter       Pc promoter (fragment): intI1 (promoter lies within the coding sequence); class 1 integron promoter
