[The description below was written by a language model from this plasmid's Addgene catalogue record and pLannotate feature annotations shown in this document.]
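Description:
pJAT7 is a member of the Janelia Atalanta series of cloning plasmids, a CRISPR/Cas9 homology-directed repair (HDR) donor platform for Drosophila. It replicates in E. coli from a high-copy ColE1/pUC-type origin and carries a spectinomycin/streptomycin resistance gene (aadA) in the backbone. Because it contains the gyrase toxin gene ccdB, it is propagated in a ccdB-tolerant strain. The sequenced plasmid is about 9.5 kb.

The design is built around two Gateway-style counter-selectable cassettes that flank a fixed payload. Downstream of a Drosophila U6-3 RNA polymerase III promoter lies the first cassette, bounded by attR3 and attR4 and containing an ampicillin resistance gene plus ccdB. The automated annotation labels the attR4 region as an attR2 fragment with an attB4 core. The second cassette, bounded by attR5 and attR6, carries chloramphenicol acetyltransferase and SacB, the levansucrase that makes cells sucrose-sensitive. These positions are presumably where locus-specific elements such as homology arms and a dU6-3-driven guide RNA are recombined in, with loss of ccdB and SacB selecting for correct products, though the record does not spell out these steps.

Between the cassettes sits the DNA delivered to the genome: a phage φC31 attP landing site, followed by a 3XP3-DsRed marker consisting of an hsp70 minimal promoter fragment, DsRed and an SV40 polyadenylation signal. According to the construct name, the marker is flanked by B3 sites, which are not annotated in the feature table and which make it removable. Integrants are identified by red eye fluorescence, which the depositor notes can be hard to see in wild-type pigmented eyes. The resulting attP site allows later φC31 integrase-mediated insertion at the targeted locus.
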