Addgene plasmid #204292: pJAT7
Purpose: For inserting a phiC31 attP site. HDR integrant is marked with removable 3XP3-DsRed cassette, which is expressed in eyes. DsRed difficult to see in wild type eyes if using LeicaM165 FC microscope.
Depositing lab: David Stern. Depositing organization: HHMI, Janelia Research Campus. Publication: The Janelia Atalanta plasmids provide a simple and efficient CRISPR/Cas9-mediated homology directed repair platform for Drosophila. Stern D, Kim E, Behrman E. bioRxiv 2023.06.17.545412 10.1101/2023.06.17.545412.
Backbone
  Vector backbone: Janelia Atalanta cloning plasmid
  Vector type: CRISPR
  Selectable markers: ccdB, SacB
Growth in bacteria
  Bacterial resistance: Spectinomycin, 50 μg/mL
  Growth temperature: 37°C
  Growth strain: ccdB Survival
  Growth instructions: Spectinomycin is in the backbone. Chlor and Amp are in the Gateway cloning arms. The plasmids can be maintained on any single of these antibiotics. Depositor typically grows them in Amp or Spec.
  Copy number: High Copy
Gene/Insert
  Gene/Insert name: 3XP3-DsRed (alt name: pJAT7{dU6-3-attR3-Amp-ccdB-attR4-attP-B3-3XP3-DsRed-B3-attR5-Chlor-SacB-attR6})
  Species: Synthetic
  Promoter: 3XP3
  Cloning method: Unknown
Terms and licenses: Academic/Nonprofit Terms; Industry Terms: Not Available to Industry
Depositor comments: Please visit https://www.biorxiv.org/content/10.1101/2023.06.17.545412v1 for bioRxiv preprint.
How to cite: pJAT7 was a gift from David Stern (Addgene plasmid # 204292 ; http://n2t.net/addgene:204292 ; RRID:Addgene_204292)
